Addgene plasmid #134226: pKM28
Purpose: Retroviral plasmid expressing mCherry - HJURP
Depositing lab: Iain Cheeseman. Depositing organization: Whitehead Institute for Biomedical Research.
Backbone
  Vector backbone: pkg183
  Vector type: Mammalian Expression, Retroviral
Growth in bacteria
  Bacterial resistance: Kanamycin, 50 μg/mL
  Growth temperature: 37°C
  Growth strain: NEB Stable
  Copy number: High Copy
Gene/Insert
  Gene/Insert name: mcherry-HJURP-lacI
  Species: H. sapiens (human)
  Entrez Gene: HJURP (a.k.a. FAKTS, URLC9, hFLEG1)
  Cloning method: Restriction Enzyme; 5′ cloning site XhoI (unknown if destroyed); 3′ cloning site EcoRI (unknown if destroyed)
Terms and licenses: Academic/Nonprofit Terms; Industry Terms: Not Available to Industry
How to cite: pKM28 was a gift from Iain Cheeseman (Addgene plasmid # 134226 ; http://n2t.net/addgene:134226 ; RRID:Addgene_134226)
