[The description below was written by a language model from this plasmid's Addgene catalogue record and pLannotate feature annotations shown in this document.]
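Description:
pKM28 is catalogued as a retroviral mammalian expression plasmid built on the pkg183 backbone and carrying an mCherry-HJURP-lacI insert (human HJURP), cloned between XhoI and EcoRI sites. The annotated full sequence (8,920 nt) does not match that description in two respects. The fluorescent protein detected upstream of HJURP is EGFP rather than mCherry, and no retroviral elements such as LTRs or a packaging signal are annotated. Instead, the layout resembles a pEGFP-C-type transient or stable expression vector. These differences should be checked against the sequence before the plasmid is used for virus production or red-channel imaging.

According to the feature table, a CMV enhancer/promoter drives a single fusion reading frame. It consists of EGFP, a short linker region containing a TEV-site-type tag fragment and an S-tag, the full HJURP coding sequence, and then the lac repressor (lacI). Downstream lie SV40 small t intron sequences and an SV40 polyadenylation signal. HJURP is the chaperone that deposits the centromeric histone CENP-A. Fusing it to LacI would allow the protein to be tethered to integrated lac operator arrays, with the fluorescent tag reporting its localisation, although the record does not state this purpose explicitly.

The plasmid replicates in E. coli at high copy from a ColE1/pUC-type origin and also carries an f1 origin. A NeoR/KanR cassette has both a bacterial promoter and the SV40 early promoter, with an HSV TK polyadenylation signal. It provides kanamycin selection in bacteria, as the catalogue lists, and could provide G418 selection in mammalian cells.
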