Features (pLannotate 1.2.2; 26 found; start..end, strand, type, name):
      1..59      +  rep_origin     RSF ori (fragment): Plasmids containing the RSF 1030 origin of replication can be propagated in E. coli cells that contain additional plasmids with compatible origins.
    127..430     +  enhancer       CMV enhancer: human cytomegalovirus immediate early enhancer
    431..634     +  promoter       CMV promoter: human cytomegalovirus (CMV) immediate early promoter
    679..1395    +  CDS            EGFP: EGFP is a basic (constitutively fluorescent) green fluorescent protein published in 1996, derived from Aequorea victoria. It is reported to be a rapidly-maturing weak dimer with moderate acid sensitivity.
   1422..1440    +  misc_feature   MCS (fragment): pBluescript multiple cloning site
   1441..1460    +  CDS            capTEV™ (fragment): composite tag for in vivo biotinylation, TEV protease cleavage, and 6xHis tagging
   1474..1518    +  CDS            S-Tag: affinity and epitope tag derived from pancreatic ribonuclease A
   1543..3786    +  CDS            HJURP: HJURP_HUMAN - Also known as FAKTS, FLEG1 From Homo sapiens (Human).
   3820..4884    +  CDS            lacI: lac repressor; lacI; The lac repressor binds to the lac operator to inhibit transcription in E. coli. This inhibition can be relieved by adding lactose or isopropyl-β-D-thiogalactopyranoside (IPTG).
   4936..4957    +  protein_bind   CAP binding site: CAP binding activates transcription in the presence of cAMP. E. coli catabolite activator protein
   4972..4990    +  promoter       lac UV5 promoter (fragment): E. coli lac promoter with an "up" mutation
   5007..5081    +  CDS            small t antigen (fragment): SV40 (simian virus 40) small t antigen
   5083..5148    +  intron         small t intron: SV40 (simian virus 40) small t antigen intron
   5148..5285    +  CDS            large T antigen (fragment): large T antigen from SV40 (simian virus 40)
   5308..5429    +  polyA_signal   SV40 poly(A) signal: SV40 polyadenylation signal
   5463..5498    -  CDS            TcR (fragment): tetracycline efflux protein; tet; confers resistance to tetracycline
   5643..5764    +  promoter       HSV TK promoter (fragment): herpes simplex virus thymidine kinase promoter
   5774..5895    +  polyA_signal   SV40 poly(A) signal: SV40 polyadenylation signal
   5929..6357    -  rep_origin     f1 ori (sequence partly withheld): f1 bacteriophage origin of replication; arrow indicates direction of (+) strand synthesis
   6384..6488    +  promoter       AmpR promoter: bla
   6490..6847    +  promoter       SV40 promoter: SV40 enhancer and early promoter
   6882..7676    +  CDS            NeoR/KanR: aminoglycoside phosphotransferase from Tn5; aph(3')-II (or nptII); confers resistance to neomycin, kanamycin, and G418 (Geneticin®)
   7697..7849    +  CDS            ble (fragment): BLE_KLEPN - Experimental evidence at protein level: Swiss-Prot protein existence level 1. Binding protein with a strong affinity to the bleomycin family of antibiotics. Binds to CL990; an antimitotic-antibiotic compound. From Klebsiella pneumoniae.
   7908..7955    +  polyA_signal   HSV TK poly(A) signal: herpes simplex virus thymidine kinase polyadenylation signal (Cole and Stacy, 1985)
   8046..8062    -  polyA_signal   bGH poly(A) signal (fragment): bovine growth hormone polyadenylation signal
   8284..8872    +  rep_origin     ori: high-copy-number ColE1/pMB1/pBR322/pUC origin of replication
>Addgene plasmid #134226 | pKM28 | addgene full sequence | sequence record 271954 | Addgene NGS Result
TTTGCTCACATGTTCTTTCCTGCGTTATCCCCTGATTCTGTGGATAACCGTATTACCGCCATGCATTAGT
TATTAATAGTAATCAATTACGGGGTCATTAGTTCATAGCCCATATATGGAGTTCCGCGTTACATAACTTA
CGGTAAATGGCCCGCCTGGCTGACCGCCCAACGACCCCCGCCCATTGACGTCAATAATGACGTATGTTCC
CATAGTAACGCCAATAGGGACTTTCCATTGACGTCAATGGGTGGAGTATTTACGGTAAACTGCCCACTTG
GCAGTACATCAAGTGTATCATATGCCAAGTACGCCCCCTATTGACGTCAATGACGGTAAATGGCCCGCCT
GGCATTATGCCCAGTACATGACCTTATGGGACTTTCCTACTTGGCAGTACATCTACGTATTAGTCATCGC
TATTACCATGGTGATGCGGTTTTGGCAGTACATCAATGGGCGTGGATAGCGGTTTGACTCACGGGGATTT
CCAAGTCTCCACCCCATTGACGTCAATGGGAGTTTGTTTTGGCACCAAAATCAACGGGACTTTCCAAAAT
GTCGTAACAACTCCGCCCCATTGACGCAAATGGGCGGTAGGCGTGTACGGTGGGAGGTCTATATAAGCAG
AGCTGGTTTAGTGAACCGTCAGATCCGCTAGCGCTACCGGTCGCCACCATGGTGAGCAAGGGCGAGGAGC
TGTTCACCGGGGTGGTGCCCATCCTGGTCGAGCTGGACGGCGACGTAAACGGCCACAAGTTCAGCGTGTC
CGGCGAGGGCGAGGGCGATGCCACCTACGGCAAGCTGACCCTGAAGTTCATCTGCACCACCGGCAAGCTG
CCCGTGCCCTGGCCCACCCTCGTGACCACCCTGACCTACGGCGTGCAGTGCTTCAGCCGCTACCCCGACC
ACATGAAGCAGCACGACTTCTTCAAGTCCGCCATGCCCGAAGGCTACGTCCAGGAGCGCACCATCTTCTT
CAAGGACGACGGCAACTACAAGACCCGCGCCGAGGTGAAGTTCGAGGGCGACACCCTGGTGAACCGCATC
GAGCTGAAGGGCATCGACTTCAAGGAGGACGGCAACATCCTGGGGCACAAGCTGGAGTACAACTACAACA
GCCACAACGTCTATATCATGGCCGACAAGCAGAAGAACGGCATCAAGGTGAACTTCAAGATCCGCCACAA
CATCGAGGACGGCAGCGTGCAGCTCGCCGACCACTACCAGCAGAACACCCCCATCGGCGACGGCCCCGTG
CTGCTGCCCGACAACCACTACCTGAGCACCCAGTCCGCCCTGAGCAAAGACCCCAACGAGAAGCGCGATC
ACATGGTCCTGCTGGAGTTCGTGACCGCCGCCGGGATCACTCTCGGCATGGACGAGCTGTACAAGTCCGG
AGGGGATCGGTGGAGCTCCACCGGTGGCGGCCGCTCTAGAGAGAATCTTTATTTTCAGGGCGCCGCCAAA
TTCAAAGAAACCGCTGCTGCTAAATTCGAACGCCAGCACATGGACAGCGGAGGTGGAGGTACTAGTCTCG
AGATGCTGGGTACGCTGCGCGCCATGGAGGGCGAGGACGTGGAAGACGACCAGCTGCTGCAGAAGCTCAG
GGCCAGTCGCCGCCGCTTCCAGAGGCGCATGCAGCGGCTGATAGAGAAGTACAACCAGCCCTTCGAGGAC
ACCCCGGTGGTGCAAATGGCCACGCTGACCTACGAGACGCCACAGGGATTGAGAATTTGGGGTGGAAGAC
TAATAAAGGAAAGAAACAAAGGAGAGATCCAGGACTCCTCCATGAAGCCCGCGGACAGGACAGATGGCTC
CGTGCAAGCTGCAGCCTGGGGTCCTGAGCTTCCCTCGCACCGCACAGTCCTGGGAGCCGATTCAAAAAGC
GGTGAGGTCGATGCCACGTCAGACCAGGAAGAGTCAGTTGCTTGGGCCTTAGCACCTGCAGTGCCTCAAA
GCCCTTTGAAAAATGAATTAAGAAGGAAATACTTGACCCAAGTGGATATACTGCTACAAGGTGCAGAGTA
TTTTGAGTGTGCAGGTAACAGAGCTGGAAGGGATGTACGTGTGACTCCGCTGCCTTCACTGGCCTCACCT
GCCGTGCCTGCCCCCGGATACTGCAGTCGTATCTCCGGAAAGAGTCCTGGTGACCCAGCGAAACCAGCTT
CATCTCCCAGAGAATGGGATCCTTTGCATCCTTCCTCCACAGACATGGCCTTAGTACCTAGAAATGACAG
CCTCTCCCTACAAGAGACCAGTAGCAGCAGCTTCTTAAGCAGCCAGCCCTTTGAAGATGATGACATTTGC
AATGTGACCATCAGTGACCTGTACGCAGGGATGCTGCACTCCATGAGCCGGCTGTTGAGCACAAAGCCAT
CAAGCATCATCTCCACCAAAACGTTCATCATGCAAAACTGGAACTGCAGGAGGAGGCACAGATATAAGAG
CAGGATGAACAAAACATATTGCAAAGGAGCCAGACGTTCTCAGAGGAGCTCCAAGGAGAACTTCATACCC
TGCTCTGAGCCTGTGAAAGGGACAGGGGCATTAAGAGATTGCAAGAACGTATTAGATGTTTCTTGCCGTA
AGACAGGTTTAAAATTGGAAAAAGCTTTTCTTGAAGTCAACAGACCCCAAATCCATAAGTTAGATCCAAG
TTGGAAGGAGCGCAAAGTGACACCCTCGAAGTATTCTTCCTTGATTTACTTCGACTCCAGTGCAACATAT
AATCTTGATGAGGAAAATAGATTTAGGACATTAAAATGGTTAATTTCTCCTGTAAAAATAGTTTCCAGAC
CAACAATACGACAGGGCCATGGAGAGAACCGTCAGAGGGAGATTGAAATCCGATTTGATCAGCTTCATCG
GGAATATTGCCTGAGTCCCAGGAACCAGCCTCGCCGGATGTGCCTCCCGGACTCCTGGGCCATGAACATG
TACAGAGGGGGTCCTGCGAGTCCTGGTGGCCTTCAGGGCTTAGAAACCCGCAGGCTGAGTTTACCTTCCA
GCAAAGCAAAAGCAAAAAGTTTAAGTGAGGCTTTTGAAAACCTAGGCAAAAGATCTCTGGAAGCAGGTAG
GTGCCTGCCCAAGAGCGATTCATCTTCATCACTTCCAAAGACCAACCCCACACACAGCGCAACTCGCCCG
CAGCAGACATCTGACCTTCACGTTCAGGGAAATAGTTCTGGAATATTTAGAAAGTCAGTGTCACCCAGCA
AAACTCTTTCAGTCCCAGATAAAGAAGTGCCAGGCCACGGAAGGAATCGTTACGATGAAATTAAAGAAGA
ATTTGACAAGCTTCATCAAAAGTATTGCCTCAAATCTCCTGGGCAGATGACAGTGCCTTTATGTATTGGA
GTGTCTACAGATAAAGCAAGTATGGAAGTTCGATATCAAACAGAAGGCTTCTTAGGAAAATTAAATCCAG
ACCCTCACTTCCAGGGTTTCCAGAAGTTGCCATCATCACCCCTGGGGTGCAGAAAAAGTCTACTGGGCTC
AACTGCAATTGAGGCTCCTTCATCTACATGTGTTGCTCGTGCCATCACGAGGGATGGCACGAGGGACCAT
CAGTTCCCTGCAAAAAGACCCAGGCTATCAGAACCCCAGGGCTCCGGACGCCAGGGCAATTCCCTGGGTG
CCTCAGATGGGGTGGACAACACCGTCAGACCGGGAGACCAGGGCAGCTCTTCACAGCCCAACTCAGAAGA
GAGAGGAGAGAACACGTCTTACAGGATGGAAGAGAAAAGTGATTTCATGCTAGAAAAATTGGAAACTAAA
AGTGTGGAATTCCCGCGGGGAAGTGGAAGTGGATCCATGGTGAAACCAGTAACGTTATACGATGTCGCAG
AGTATGCCGGTGTCTCTTATCAGACCGTTTCCCGCGTGGTGAACCAGGCCAGCCACGTTTCTGCGAAAAC
GCGGGAAAAAGTGGAAGCGGCGATGGCGGAGCTGAATTACATTCCCAACCGCGTGGCACAACAACTGGCG
GGCAAACAGTCGTTGCTGATTGGCGTTGCCACCTCCAGTCTGGCCCTGCACGCGCCGTCGCAAATTGTCG
CGGCGATTAAATCTCGCGCCGATCAACTGGGTGCCAGCGTGGTGGTGTCGATGGTAGAACGAAGCGGCGT
CGAAGCCTGTAAAGCGGCGGTGCACAATCTTCTCGCGCAACGCGTCAGTGGGCTGATCATTAACTATCCG
CTGGATGACCAGGATGCCATTGCTGTGGAAGCTGCCTGCACTAATGTTCCGGCGTTATTTCTTGATGTCT
CTGACCAGACACCCATCAACAGTATTATTTTCTCCCATGAAGACGGTACGCGACTGGGCGTGGAGCATCT
GGTCGCATTGGGTCACCAGCAAATCGCGCTGTTAGCGGGCCCATTAAGTTCTGTCTCGGCGCGTCTGCGT
CTGGCTGGCTGGCATAAATATCTCACTCGCAATCAAATTCAGCCGATAGCGGAACGGGAAGGCGACTGGA
GTGCCATGTCCGGTTTTCAACAAACCATGCAAATGCTGAATGAGGGCATCGTTCCCACTGCGATGCTGGT
TGCCAACGATCAGATGGCGCTGGGCGCAATGCGCGCCATTACCGAGTCCGGGCTGCGCGTTGGTGCGGAT
ATCTCGGTAGTGGGATACGACGATACCGAAGACAGCTCATGTTATATCCCGCCGTTAACCACCATCAAAC
AGGATTTTCGCCTGCTGGGGCAAACCAGCGTGGACCGCTTGCTGCAACTCTCTCAGGGCCAGGCGGTGAA
GGGCAATCAGCTGTTGCCCGTCTCACTGGTGAAAAGAAAAACCACCCTGGCGCCCAATACGCAAACCGCC
TCTCCCCGCGCGTTGGCCGATTCATTAATGCAGCTGGCACGACAGGTTTCCCGAAGCAGCCTGAGGCCTC
CTAAGAAGAAGAGGAAGGTTTGAGCGCAACGCAATTAATGTAAGTTAGCTCACTCATTAGGCACCCCAGG
CTTTACACTTTATGCTTCCGACCTGCAGCCCCTTGGGATCTTTGTGAAGGAACCTTACTTCTGTGGTGTG
ACATAATTGGACAAACTACCTACAGAGATTTAAAGCTCTAAGGTAAATATAAAATTTTTAAGTGTATAAT
GTGTTAAACTACTGATTCTAATTGTTTGTGTATTTTAGATTCACAGTCCCAAGGCTCATTTCAGGCCCCT
CAGTCCTCACAGTCTGTTCATGATCATAATCAGCCATACCACATTTGTAGAGGTTTTACTTGCTTTAAAA
AACCTCCCACACCTCCCCCTGAACCTGAAACATAAAATGAATGCAATTGTTGTTGTTAACTTGTTTATTG
CAGCTTATAATGGTTACAAATAAAGCAATAGCATCACAAATTTCACAAATAAAGCATTTTTTTCACTGCA
TTCTAGTTGTGGTTTGTCCAAACTCATCAATGTATCTTATCATGTCTGGGCCCATCGATGGCACTGGGAT
CTGCGAACGCCAGCAAGACGTAGCCCAGCGCGTCGGCCCCGAGATGCGCCGCGTGCGGCTGCTGGAGATG
GCGGACGCGATGGATATGTTCTGCCAAGGGTTGGTTTGCGCATTCACAGTTCTCCGCAAGAATTGATTGG
CTCCAATTCTTGGAGTGGTGAATCCGTTAGCGAGGTGCCGCCCTGCTTCATCCCCGTGGCCCGTTGCTCG
CGTTTGCTGGCGGTGTCCCCGGAAGAAATATATTTGCATGTCTTTAGTTCTATGATGACACAAACCCCGC
CCAGCGTCTTGTCATTGGCGAATTGTTGTTGTTAACTTGTTTATTGCAGCTTATAATGGTTACAAATAAA
GCAATAGCATCACAAATTTCACAAATAAAGCATTTTTTTCACTGCATTCTAGTTGTGGTTTGTCCAAACT
CATCAATGTATCTTAACGCGTAAATTGTAAGCGTTAATATTTTGTTAAAATTCGCGTTAAATTTTTGTTA
AATCAGCTCATTTTTTAACCAATAGGCCGAAATCGGCAAAATCCCTTATAAATCAAAAGAATAGACCGAG
ATAGGGT
[37 nt withheld, positions 6028-6064]
AAAGAACGTGGACTCCAACGTCAAAGG
[49 nt withheld, positions 6092-6140]
T
[91 nt withheld, positions 6142-6232]
G
[124 nt withheld, positions 6234-6357]
CAGGTGGCACTTTTCGGGGAAATGTGCGCGGAACCCCTATTTGTTTATTTTTCTAAATACATTCAAATAT
GTATCCGCTCATGAGACAATAACCCTGATAAATGCTTCAATAATATTGAAAAAGGAAGAGTCCTGAGGCG
GAAAGAACCAGCTGTGGAATGTGTGTCAGTTAGGGTGTGGAAAGTCCCCAGGCTCCCCAGCAGGCAGAAG
TATGCAAAGCATGCATCTCAATTAGTCAGCAACCAGGTGTGGAAAGTCCCCAGGCTCCCCAGCAGGCAGA
AGTATGCAAAGCATGCATCTCAATTAGTCAGCAACCATAGTCCCGCCCCTAACTCCGCCCATCCCGCCCC
TAACTCCGCCCAGTTCCGCCCATTCTCCGCCCCATGGCTGACTAATTTTTTTTATTTATGCAGAGGCCGA
GGCCGCCTCGGCCTCTGAGCTATTCCAGAAGTAGTGAGGAGGCTTTTTTGGAGGCCTAGGCTTTTGCAAA
GATCGATCAAGAGACAGGATGAGGATCGTTTCGCATGATTGAACAAGATGGATTGCACGCAGGTTCTCCG
GCCGCTTGGGTGGAGAGGCTATTCGGCTATGACTGGGCACAACAGACAATCGGCTGCTCTGATGCCGCCG
TGTTCCGGCTGTCAGCGCAGGGGCGCCCGGTTCTTTTTGTCAAGACCGACCTGTCCGGTGCCCTGAATGA
ACTGCAAGACGAGGCAGCGCGGCTATCGTGGCTGGCCACGACGGGCGTTCCTTGCGCAGCTGTGCTCGAC
GTTGTCACTGAAGCGGGAAGGGACTGGCTGCTATTGGGCGAAGTGCCGGGGCAGGATCTCCTGTCATCTC
ACCTTGCTCCTGCCGAGAAAGTATCCATCATGGCTGATGCAATGCGGCGGCTGCATACGCTTGATCCGGC
TACCTGCCCATTCGACCACCAAGCGAAACATCGCATCGAGCGAGCACGTACTCGGATGGAAGCCGGTCTT
GTCGATCAGGATGATCTGGACGAAGAGCATCAGGGGCTCGCGCCAGCCGAACTGTTCGCCAGGCTCAAGG
CGAGCATGCCCGACGGCGAGGATCTCGTCGTGACCCATGGCGATGCCTGCTTGCCGAATATCATGGTGGA
AAATGGCCGCTTTTCTGGATTCATCGACTGTGGCCGGCTGGGTGTGGCGGACCGCTATCAGGACATAGCG
TTGGCTACCCGTGATATTGCTGAAGAGCTTGGCGGCGAATGGGCTGACCGCTTCCTCGTGCTTTACGGTA
TCGCCGCTCCCGATTCGCAGCGCATCGCCTTCTATCGCCTTCTTGACGAGTTCTTCTGAGCGGGACTCTG
GGGTTCGAAATGACCGACCAAGCGACGCCCAACCTGCCATCACGAGATTTCGATTCCACCGCCGCCTTCT
ATGAAAGGTTGGGCTTCGGAATCGTTTTCCGGGACGCCGGCTGGATGATCCTCCAGCGCGGGGATCTCAT
GCTGGAGTTCTTCGCCCACCCTAGGGGGAGGCTAACTGAAACACGGAAGGAGACAATACCGGAAGGAACC
CGCGCTATGACGGCAATAAAAAGACAGAATAAAACGCACGGTGTTGGGTCGTTTGTTCATAAACGCGGGG
TTCGGTCCCAGGGCTGGCACTCTGTCGATACCCCACCGAGACCCCATTGGGGCCAATACGCCCGCGTTTC
TTCCTTTTCCCCACCCCACCCCCCAAGTTCGGGTGAAGGCCCAGGGCTCGCAGCCAACGTCGGGGCGGCA
GGCCCTGCCATAGCCTCAGGTTACTCATATATACTTTAGATTGATTTAAAACTTCATTTTTAATTTAAAA
GGATCTAGGTGAAGATCCTTTTTGATAATCTCATGACCAAAATCCCTTAACGTGAGTTTTCGTTCCACTG
AGCGTCAGACCCCGTAGAAAAGATCAAAGGATCTTCTTGAGATCCTTTTTTTCTGCGCGTAATCTGCTGC
TTGCAAACAAAAAAACCACCGCTACCAGCGGTGGTTTGTTTGCCGGATCAAGAGCTACCAACTCTTTTTC
CGAAGGTAACTGGCTTCAGCAGAGCGCAGATACCAAATACTGTTCTTCTAGTGTAGCCGTAGTTAGGCCA
CCACTTCAAGAACTCTGTAGCACCGCCTACATACCTCGCTCTGCTAATCCTGTTACCAGTGGCTGCTGCC
AGTGGCGATAAGTCGTGTCTTACCGGGTTGGACTCAAGACGATAGTTACCGGATAAGGCGCAGCGGTCGG
GCTGAACGGGGGGTTCGTGCACACAGCCCAGCTTGGAGCGAACGACCTACACCGAACTGAGATACCTACA
GCGTGAGCTATGAGAAAGCGCCACGCTTCCCGAAGGGAGAAAGGCGGACAGGTATCCGGTAAGCGGCAGG
GTCGGAACAGGAGAGCGCACGAGGGAGCTTCCAGGGGGAAACGCCTGGTATCTTTATAGTCCTGTCGGGT
TTCGCCACCTCTGACTTGAGCGTCGATTTTTGTGATGCTCGTCAGGGGGGCGGAGCCTATGGAAAAACGC
CAGCAACGCGGCCTTTTTACGGTTCCTGGCCTTTTGCTGGCCT
